>Addgene plasmid #185963 | pB6-Rosa26-cre_dre_reporter_1_1 | addgene full sequence | sequence record 367343 | Addgene NGS Result
GCTAGCGGAGTGTATACTGGCTTACTATGTTGGCACTGATGAGGGTGTCAGTGAAGTGCTTCATGTGGCA
GGAGAAAAAAGGCTGCACCGGTGCGTCAGCAGAATATGTGATACAGGATATATTCCGCTTCCTCGCTCAC
TGACTCGCTACGCTCGGTCGTTCGACTGCGGCGAGCGGAAATGGCTTACGAACGGGGCGGAGATTTCCTG
GAAGATGCCAGGAAGATACTTAACAGGGAAGTGAGAGGGCCGCGGCAAAGCCGTTTTTCCATAGGCTCCG
CCCCCCTGACAAGCATCACGAAATCTGACGCTCAAATCAGTGGTGGCGAAACCCGACAGGACTATAAAGA
TACCAGGCGTTTCCCCCTGGCGGCTCCCTCGTGCGCTCTCCTGTTCCTGCCTTTCGGTTTACCGGTGTCA
TTCCGCTGTTATGGCCGCGTTTGTCTCATTCCACGCCTGACACTCAGTTCCGGGTAGGCAGTTCGCTCCA
AGCTGGACTGTATGCACGAACCCCCCGTTCAGTCCGACCGCTGCGCCTTATCCGGTAACTATCGTCTTGA
GTCCAACCCGGAAAGACATGCAAAAGCACCACTGGCAGCAGCCACTGGTAATTGATTTAGAGGAGTTAGT
CTTGAAGTCATGCGCCGGTTAAGGCTAAACTGAAAGGACAAGTTTTGGTGACTGCGCTCCTCCAAGCCAG
TTACCTCGGTTCAAAGAGTTGGTAGCTCAGAGAACCTTCGAAAAACCGCCCTGCAAGGCGGTTTTTTCGT
TTTCAGAGCAAGAGATTACGCGCAGACCAAAACGATCTCAAGAAGATCATCTTATTAAGGGGTCTGACGC
TCAGTGGAACGAAAACTCACGTTAAGGGATTTTGGTCATGAGATTATCAAAAAGGATCTTCACCTAGATC
CTTTTAAATTAAAAATGAAGTTTTAAATCAATCTAAAGTATATATGAGTAAACTTGGTCTGACAGTTACC
AATGCTTAATCAGTGAGGCACCTATCTCAGCGATCTGTCTATTTCGTTCATCCATAGTTGCCTGACTCCC
CGTCGTGTAGATAACTACGATACGGGAGGGCTTACCATCTGGCCCCAGTGCTGCAATGATACCGCGAGAC
CCACGCTCACCGGCTCCAGATTTATCAGCAATAAACCAGCCAGCCGGAAGGGCCGAGCGCAGAAGTGGTC
CTGCAACTTTATCCGCCTCCATCCAGTCTATTAATTGTTGCCGGGAAGCTAGAGTAAGTAGTTCGCCAGT
TAATAGTTTGCGCAACGTTGTTGCCATTGCTGCAGGCATCGTGGTGTCACGCTCGTCGTTTGGTATGGCT
TCATTCAGCTCCGGTTCCCAACGATCAAGGCGAGTTACATGATCCCCCATGTTGTGCAAAAAAGCGGTTA
GCTCCTTCGGTCCTCCGATCGTTGTCAGAAGTAAGTTGGCCGCAGTGTTATCACTCATGGTTATGGCAGC
ACTGCATAATTCTCTTACTGTCATGCCATCCGTAAGATGCTTTTCTGTGACTGGTGAGTACTCAACCAAG
TCATTCTGAGAATAGTGTATGCGGCGACCGAGTTGCTCTTGCCCGGCGTCAACACGGGATAATACCGCGC
CACATAGCAGAACTTTAAAAGTGCTCATCATTGGAAAACGTTCTTCGGGGCGAAAACTCTCAAGGATCTT
ACCGCTGTTGAGATCCAGTTCGATGTAACCCACTCGTGCACCCAACTGATCTTCAGCATCTTTTACTTTC
ACCAGCGTTTCTGGGTGAGCAAAAACAGGAAGGCAAAATGCCGCAAAAAAGGGAATAAGGGCGACACGGA
AATGTTGAATACTCATACTCTTCCTTTTTCAATATTATTGAAGCATTTATCAGGGTTATTGTCTCATGAG
CGGATACATATTTGAATGTATTTAGAAAAATAAACAAATAGGGGTTCCGCGCACATTTCCCCGAAAAGTG
CCACCTGACGTCTAAGAAACCATTATTATCATGACATTAACCTATAAAAATAGGCGTATCACGAGGCCCT
TTCGTCTCGCGCGTTTCGGTGATGACGGTGAAAACCTCTGACACATGCAGCTCCCGGAGACGGTCACAGC
TTGTCTGTAAGCGGATGCCGGGAGCAGACAAGCCCGTCAGGGCGCGTCAGCGGGTGTTGGCGGGTGTCGG
GGCTGGCTTAACTATGCGGCATCAGAGCAGATTGTACTGAGAGTGCACCATATGCGGTGTGAAATACCGC
ACAGATGCGTAAGGAGAAAATACCGCATCAGGCGCCATTCGCCATTCAGGCTGCGCAACTGTTGGGAAGG
GCGATCGGTGCGGGCCTCTTCGCTATTACGCCAGCTGGCGAAAGGGGGATGTGCTGCAAGGCGATTAAGT
TGGGTAACGCCAGGGTTTTCCCAGTCACGACGTTGTAAAACGACGGCCAGTGCCAAGCTTTCGCGAGCTC
GACCTGCAGCCAAGCTTGGGTCGTGGACCTGACCCCACGCAACGCCCAAAATAATAACCCCCACGAACCA
TAAACCATTCCCCATGGGGGACCCCGTCCCTAACCCACGGGGCCAGTGGCTATGGCAGGGCCTGCCGCCC
CGACGTTGGCTGCGAGCCCTGGGCCTTCACCCGAACTTGGGGGGTGGGGTGGGGAAAAGGAAGAAACGCG
GGCGTATTGGCCCCAATGGGGTCTCGGTGGGGTATCGACAGAGTGCCAGCCCTGGGACCGAACCCCGCGT
TTATGAACAAACGACCCAACACCCGTGCGTTTTATTCTGTCTTTTTATTGCCGTCATAGCGCGGGTTCCT
TCCGGTATTGTCTCCTTCCGTGTTTCAGTTAGCCTCCCCCATCTCCCGGGCAAACGTGCGCGCAATTAAC
CCTCACTAAAGGGAACAAAAGCTGGGTACCGGGCCCCCCCTCGAGCCCCAGCTGGTTCTTTCCGCCTCAG
AAGCCATAGAGCCCACCGCATCCCCAGCATGCCTGCTATTGTCTTCCCAATCCTCCCCCTTGCTGTCCTG
CCCCACCCCACCCCCCAGAATAGAATGACACCTACTCAGACAATGCGATGCAATTTCCTCATTTTATTAG
GAAAGGACAGTGGGAGTGGCACCTTCCAGGGTCAAGGAAGGCACGGGGGAGGGGCAAACAACAGATGGCT
GGCAACTAGAAGGCACAGTCGAGGCTGATCAGCGAGCTCTAGGATCTGCATTCCACCACTGCTCCCATTC
ATCAGTTCCATAGGTTGGAATCTAAAATACACAAACAATTAGAATCAGTAGTTTAACACATTATACACTT
AAAAATTTTATATTTACCTTAGAGCTTTAAATCTCTGTAGGTAGTTTGTCCAATTATGTCACACCACAGA
AGTAAGGTTCCTTCACAAAGAGATCGCCTGACACGATTTCCTGCACAGGCTTGAGCCATATACTCATACA
TCGCATCTTGGCCACGTTTTCCACGGGTTTCAAAATTAATCTCAAGTTCTACGCTTAACGCTTTCGCCTG
TTCCCAGTTATTAATATATTCAACGCTAGAACTCCCCTCAGCGAAGGGAAGGCTGAGCACTACACGCGAA
GCACCATCACCGAACCTTTTGATAAACTCTTCCGTTCCGACTTGCTCCATCAACGGTTCAGTGAGACTTA
AACCTAACTCTTTCTTAATAGTTTCGGCATTATCCACTTTTAGTGCGAGAACCTTCGTCAGTCCTGGATA
CGTCACTTTGACCACGCCTCCAGCTTTTCCAGAGAGCGGGTTTTCATTATCTACAGAGTATCCCGCAGCG
TCGTATTTATTGTCGGTACTATAAAACCCTTTCCAATCATCGTCATAATTTCCTTGTGTACCAGATTTTG
GCTTTTGTATACCTTTTTGAATGGAATCTACATAACCAGGTTTAGTCCCGTGGTACGAAGAAAAGTTTTC
CATCACAAAAGATTTAGAAGAATCAACAACATCATCAGGATCCATGGCGAGGACCTGCAGGTCGAAAGGC
CCGGAGATGAGGAAGAGGAGAACAGCGCGGCAGACGTGCGCTTTTGAAGCGTGCAGAATGCCGGGCCTCC
GGAGGACCTTCGGGCGCCCGCCCCGCCCCTGAGCCCGCCCCTGAGCCCGCCCCCGGACCCACCCCTTCCC
AGCCTCTGAGCCCAGAAAGCGAAGGAGCAAAGCTGCTATTGGCCGCTGCCCCAAAGGCCTACCCGCTTCC
ATTGCTCAGCGGTGCTGTCCATCTGCACGAGACTAGTGAGACGTGCTACTTCCATTTGTCACGTCCTGCA
CGACGCGAGCTGCGGGGCGGGGGGGAACTTCCTGACTAGGGGAGGAGTAGAAGGTGGCGCGAAGGGGCCA
CCAAAGAACGGAGCCGGTTGGCGCCTACCGGTGGATGTGGAATGTGTGCGAGGCCAGAGGCCACTTGTGT
AGCGCCAAGTGCCCAGCGGGGCTGCTAAAGCGCATGCTCCAGACTGCCTTGGGAAAAGCGCCTCCCCTAC
CCGGTAGAATTCGCCAATGACAAGACGGAGCCATGGCAATGTTCAAGCAGGACCAAATGTGGTGCAGTGT
TGAGGGCAATCTGGGAAGGTTCCTTAAGAAGTTATGTTCTGAGACCATTCTCAGTGGCTCAACAACACTT
GGTCAAAAATTTTAATTCTCCCCTCAGAGAAATGGAGTAGTTACTCCACTTTCAAGTTCCTTATAAGCTT
ACCATCAACCTTATAGTACACTCTAGATGTCCTGAAATATTTCTATCAGAACAAGGTAGTATAAAGCTGG
TAGGTATACAAAACGCTAGACTAGTTTCTATCCCTGACCCTTAATCTGCTAGTATATCCGTAGGAAGTTG
CTTAAGTGCCACTAGTACCAACAGCCTCTGTTAGAGTGAACAGTAGATTTTAATGAAGGGCCAATAAAGA
CCACTTAAGACTACTGACTGAATTAAAAATCCACCCAGTGGAGTTAGTATTGGTTATAGTTATATAACAA
AATATCCAACTTAGCCAGGCGTGGTGGTGCACGCCTTTAATCCCGGCACTCAGGAGGCAGAGGCAGGCGG
ATTTCTGAGTTCGAGGCCAGCCTGGTCTACAAAGTGAGTTCCAGGACAGCCAGGGCTATACAGAGAAACC
CTGTCTCGAAAAACCAAAAAAAAAAAAAAAAAGGAAAAAAAATATGGCTTGAAAACATGCTATTGTTGTC
AAAAGGAGATCCAAACAAGTATTTCTTTGAACAAAAATTATGTAGAAAACAGGGTGATAAAGAACAAGGG
CTTTTTAAAAAAGGCCAGCATTATTTGAGATATACAAGTGACTCCAATTCAAGCCTAAAGGCCACTCAAT
GCTCACTAACAGTGCTAATCAGAATCAATTCCTTAGCCCAGTCAAAAATAGTCCTGAATATCTTCTGGAT
AAACATGTCCTCCAACATATAAACTAGTATACACTAACAAAACGTCTCAACTTCAAGGTGAAATGCTTGA
CTCCTAGACTTGTGACCCAGCAAAGTGCTCTATAGGTAGGGTTACTAGGTCAGAGAGTCTTGCCTGCAAA
CCACAATTATACAATTCCACCAAATGTAAGACATGTAAAAATGACTTATTTAGCTCAGGTTTTGAAAATT
AAAAATCAAACCCACAAAGACCTAACTTTCACATTAAGTACAAATGTTTAACATATATAACATGTTTTGC
CTTGATATATGAAATCATATGACATCACCTGACAGGAAACTTAAGTTTATTTGAACAACAATCAGCCTAA
GGTAGGCCTAGCACATGATCAGGATAGTGCAGGGAAACCCAAAGAAGTGCTTCTGAGTATAAACCAAGAG
ACCTCGAAATAGCAGCTTTGTTCTGTATCTCATGGGCTTTAACTATCACTTGAAAACAATTTCACAAATC
ACAAAACCAACATTTGTTTAGTTTCCAACTCTGCCTATTCACCGGAGAAATCCATGTCCCAATTTGATGG
GGGAAAACTTGAATGAAATATTATTTGGAATATTTTAATATCCCTGTGTATATGCAGATGGTTTAAAGAC
AGGTAACCTTAACTGTAGTTTCTTGGTTGTCTGCCTTGTTTTTTGAAATATGCTCTCACCAGGAGCCTGC
CAAGTAACTACTCTTGTGTGCTCAGCAAGTCCTAGGGATCCCTTAAGCATGCTCTAACAGGCCTGGCTTT
TTTTTTTAAAAAGTAGGTTGCGGTGATAATAATTCAAGTTTTCATCACTTGAAACACATTTTACCAACTA
TCACCCAAGCTCCCTTAGTGTGTCCCCTATAAAAGAATCTGACCTGCAAGTTCCAAAAGTATTACTACAT
TTTAACCTTAGTATTCAGGAGACAAAAGCAGGCAGAACTTTAGTCTACATATCTTGTTGCAGATCAGGCA
GAGATACATAGTGAGACCCTGCCTCAGGAAAAGCTATCATTTTTATATTCACAGTAAGCAAATTAACATT
AAAAGTCAGAAATTCTTAATTTGACTTTGGCTGTGAAGAATTTGGATTCTCTGGATTTGAAACTAGAAAA
TCTGATTAAGCGATGCAACAGTTTCTGTATACTAAAACTCTAAGACCCTTGGTTCTAAAGATACCACATT
TAAAAAAAAAGTTAAGTATAAGACAAAAAGCCTTAATAGCTCTTTTATAGGGGAGGGACTCATTTAATAT
TAGTCCACCTCACTCCTCATAACTATTTTATGAGGTTTATTATATAACCCATTTTTTAAAAAAAAAATTA
AAGGACAATTTTAGTGTTTGAAAGATTTCCCAACCCCACCCTGGAAATCAGGCTGCAAATCTCAGCAGCT
GCCCTTAGAAGGCAAAAAGCCATGCCATTTAAGCCATGGGAAGTTAGTAGCAAACAAGAGACCACATGGC
AGGAAGGAGGCTTTAAAGAAAGCCCACAGTGTCAAAAGACCCAACCAACAGCAGAGACAGAAAAAATAAT
ACCCAAATCTCATCAGAAAGGTAGACGGATTTAGCCACATCCATAGTGGCTCATTAGGGAATGCTTCAAT
TATAATTTTATGAAATCTCAGAGCCCCCCTCCCCAACAGGGTTTCTGTGTGTATTCCTGGCTATCCTAGA
TAGAACTTGATGTGTAGACCAGGCTGGGCTCAAACTCAGAGATCTGCCTGTCTCTGCCTCCAGAGTGCTG
GGATTAAAGGCATAAAGGCAAGCACCACCACTGGCTGGCTAAACTCTGGCCCTACATTTTTGAAATCCAA
AATTATCATTACTTGCTTTCATGTTTAGTAATGGCTGCAGACTTAGCTTTCAGCTTTGTATAGATGAAGC
ACAAAAGTTAAGTAAAGCTAGCAGTTTAAACAAATAGGATACTAGAAGTTCAATTTTTATTTCTTTATTG
CTTAGTGTAAGAGAAAAGACATTAAAGTCTGCATTGGTCTTCTGTATCCCACAAGTCTGCAGTTATGGCT
CCTCTGTCCACAGTTACACTTCAAATAAAAATTAGTTCCTTGGTAACATTTCCAGTGCTTAAAGAGTAAT
TTGATTATTGGCTACCATATTGGAACAAACACAAAGTATTTCATTACTTCAGTAAATTCTACTGGAGACA
GTATTCTCTTTAAAAAAAAAAAAAAGAAGAAGAAGGAGGATTTATTTATTTAATGTGAATACACTTGTGG
TCTTCAGACACACCAGAAGAGGGCATCAGATCCCATTACAGATGGTTGTGAGCCACCATGTGGTTGCTGG
GAATTGAACTCAGGACTTCTGGAAGAGCAGTCTGTGCTCTTGAACTCCGAGCCACCTCTCCAGCCCCTGG
ATAGTATTATTATAGAGCACAAGCACACACAACACAACAACCTAAAAACCAAGCTTCACAAATACATTTG
TTGCTTAATCATTTTACTTGTGTTTGGCTACAAGTCAAGCAAAATTATAGGTCCTGAAGAAGCTTGGCAA
AATCACATTTAGACCAGCAATAACGTGTAGAATGCCATGAGTCAAGCCAGTCCAAGAGAAAGCACTGCTT
AAATAGAAAAAATACAAGCTCACAAGACCTTAGGTCAGGAAAGACAACAAACACCTGAACTTTGCATTCC
AAAAGGAACCACCTTTTACAGATGTGTACAATGACAAAATTTTAGTAAGCAGTAATCAATACCATGTGGC
TCAATAATGAAATATACCTTTTAATGTCTTAAAATATCAGCCTGGCAATATGTAAGATACATCAGGTAAT
ATTGGGGGAGGAGACATCCACCTGGAAACCATTAATGGTTAATAGCTCAGTTTATAAATGGAGAAAAAGG
AGAGAGGCATTCATGGGAGTGGAAAGTTAAGCTTTAGGTTGGATTCTCAATACATCTATTGTTGTAAAAC
TCCCTGGACTGAGAATAGGCCCAAATGTGGAACACCACCTGACGGGAGAGGTGATAGACACTGAAAATTA
AGGATCAAGGCAAAGGATCAACAAAAAGTGTACTAAGGAGTTATAAAAGAACTGCAGTGTTGAGGCCCCA
GCTACAGCCTCGATTTGTGGTGTATGTAACTAATCTGTCTGGTTTCATGAGTCATCAGACTTCTAAGATC
AGGAAAGGGAAAATGCCAATGCTCTGTCTAGGGGTTGGATAAGCCAGTATAATAAATGAAAATGGGGCTA
AAATGAGTGTTCTAAAATACCTTTTGATAAGGCTGCAGAAGGAGCGGGAGAAATGGATATGAAGTACTGG
GCTCTTTAAAAATGATTAAAATTCTGCTTACATAGTCTAACTCGCGACACTGTAATTTCATACTGTAGTA
AGGATCTCAAGCAGGAGAGTATAAAACTCGGGTGAGCATGTCTTTAATCTACCTCGATGGAAAATACTCC
GAGGCGGATCACAAGCAATAATAACCTGTAGTTTTGCTGCATAAAACCCCAGATGACTACCTATCCTCCC
ATTTTCCTTATTTGCCCCTATTAAAAAACTTCCCGACAAAACCGAAAATCTGTGGGAAGTCTTGTCCCTC
CAATTTTACACCTGTTCAATTCCCCTGCAGGACAACGCCCACACACCAGGTTAGCCTTTAAGCCTGCCCA
GAAGACTCCCGCCCATCTTCTAGGGCGCGCCGATCTTCGAACATGTTAATTAAGGTATCGATAAGCTTGA
TATCGAATTCCGAAGTTCCTATTCTCTAGAAAGTATAGGAACTTCAGGTCTGAAGAGGAGTTTACGTCCA
GCCAAGCTAGCTTGGCTGCAGGTCGTCGAAATTCTACCGGGTAGGGGAGGCGCTTTTCCCAAGGCAGTCT
GGAGCATGCGCTTTAGCAGCCCCGCTGGGCACTTGGCGCTACACAAGTGGCCTCTGGCCTCGCACACATT
CCACATCCACCGGTAGGCGCCAACCGGCTCCGTTCTTTGGTGGCCCCTTCGCGCCACCTTCTACTCCTCC
CCTAGTCAGGAAGTTCCCCCCCGCCCCGCAGCTCGCGTCGTGCAGGACGTGACAAATGGAAGTAGCACGT
CTCACTAGTCTCGTGCAGATGGACAGCACCGCTGAGCAATGGAAGCGGGTAGGCCTTTGGGGCAGCGGCC
AATAGCAGCTTTGCTCCTTCGCTTTCTGGGCTCAGAGGCTGGGAAGGGGTGGGTCCGGGGGCGGGCTCAG
GGGCGGGCTCAGGGGCGGGGCGGGCGCCCGAAGGTCCTCCGGAGGCCCGGCATTCTGCACGCTTCAAAAG
CGCACGTCTGCCGCGCTGTTCTCCTCTTCCTCATCTCCGGGCCTTTCGACCTGCAGCCTGTTGACAATTA
ATCATCGGCATAGTATATCGGCATAGTATAATACGACAAGGTGAGGAACTAAACCATGGGATCGGCCATT
GAACAAGATGGATTGCACGCAGGTTCTCCGGCCGCTTGGGTGGAGAGGCTATTCGGCTATGACTGGGCAC
AACAGACAATCGGCTGCTCTGATGCCGCCGTGTTCCGGCTGTCAGCGCAGGGGCGCCCGGTTCTTTTTGT
CAAGACCGACCTGTCCGGTGCCCTGAATGAACTGCAGGACGAGGCAGCGCGGCTATCGTGGCTGGCCACG
ACGGGCGTTCCTTGCGCAGCTGTGCTCGACGTTGTCACTGAAGCGGGAAGGGACTGGCTGCTATTGGGCG
AAGTGCCGGGGCAGGATCTCCTGTCATCTCACCTTGCTCCTGCCGAGAAAGTATCCATCATGGCTGATGC
AATGCGGCGGCTGCATACGCTTGATCCGGCTACCTGCCCATTCGACCACCAAGCGAAACATCGCATCGAG
CGAGCACGTACTCGGATGGAAGCCGGTCTTGTCGATCAGGATGATCTGGACGAAGAGCATCAGGGGCTCG
CGCCAGCCGAACTGTTCGCCAGGCTCAAGGCGCGCATGCCCGACGGCGATGATCTCGTCGTGACCCATGG
CGATGCCTGCTTGCCGAATATCATGGTGGAAAATGGCCGCTTTTCTGGATTCATCGACTGTGGCCGGCTG
GGTGTGGCGGACCGCTATCAGGACATAGCGTTGGCTACCCGTGATATTGCTGAAGAGCTTGGCGGCGAAT
GGGCTGACCGCTTCCTCGTGCTTTACGGTATCGCCGCTCCCGATTCGCAGCGCATCGCCTTCTATCGCCT
TCTTGACGAGTTCTTCTGAGGGGATCAATTCTCTAGAGCTCGCTGATCAGCCTCGACTGTGCCTTCTAGT
TGCCAGCCATCTGTTGTTTGCCCCTCCCCCGTGCCTTCCTTGACCCTGGAAGGTGCCACTCCCACTGTCC
TTTCCTAATAAAATGAGGAAATTGCATCGCATTGTCTGAGTAGGTGTCATTCTATTCTGGGGGGTGGGGT
GGGGCAGGACAGCAAGGGGGAGGATTGGGAAGACAATAGCAGGCATGCTGGGGATGCGGTGGGCTCTATG
GCTTCTGAGGCGGAAAGAACCAGCTGGGGCTCGACTAGAGCTTGCGGAACCCTTCGAAGTTCCTATTCTC
TAGAAAGTATAGGAACTTCATCAGTCAGGTACATAATGGATCCGGCGCGCCGTCGACATTGATTATTGAC
TAGTTATTAATAGTAATCAATTACGGGGTCATTAGTTCATAGCCCATATATGGAGTTCCGCGTTACATAA
CTTACGGTAAATGGCCCGCCTGGCTGACCGCCCAACGACCCCCGCCCATTGACGTCAATAATGACGTATG
TTCCCATAGTAACGCCAATAGGGACTTTCCATTGACGTCAATGGGTGGAGTATTTACGGTAAACTGCCCA
CTTGGCAGTACATCAAGTGTATCATATGCCAAGTACGCCCCCTATTGACGTCAATGACGGTAAATGGCCC
GCCTGGCATTATGCCCAGTACATGACCTTATGGGACTTTCCTACTTGGCAGTACATCTACGTATTAGTCA
TCGCTATTACCATGGTCGAGGTGAGCCCCACGTTCTGCTTCACTCTCCCCATCTCCCCCCCCTCCCCACC
CCCAATTTTGTATTTATTTATTTTTTAATTATTTTGTGCAGCGATGGGGGCGGGGGGGGGGGGGGGGCGC
GCGCCRGGGGGGGGGGGGSGGGGSGRGGGGSGGGGSGGGGSGAGGCGGAGAGGTGCGGCGGCAGCCAATC
AGAGCGGCGCGCTCCGAAAGTTTCCTTTTATGGCGAGGCGGCGGCGGCGGCGGCCCTATAAAAAGCGAAG
CGCGCGGCGGGCGGGAGTCGCTGCGCGCTGCCTTCGCCCCGTGCCCCGCTCCGCCGCCGCCTCGCGCCGC
CCGCCCCGGCTCTGACTGACCGCGTTACTCCCACAGGTGAGCGGGCGGGACGGCCCTTCTCCTCCGGGCT
GTAATTAGCGCTTGGTTTAATGACGGCTTGTTTCTTTTCTGTGGCTGCGTGAAAGCCTTGAGGGGCTCCG
GGAGGGCCCTTTGTGCGGGGGGAGCGGCTCGGGGGGTGCGTGCGTGTGTGTGTGCGTGGGGAGCGCCGCG
TGCGGCTCCGCGCTGCCCGGCGGCTGTGAGCGCTGCGGGCGCGGCGCGGGGCTTTGTGCGCTCCGCAGTG
TGCGCGAGGGGAGCGCGGCCGGGGGCGGTGCCCCGCGGTGCGGGGGGGGCTGCGAGGGGAACAAAGGCTG
CGTGCGGGGTGTGTGCGTGGGGGGGTGAGCAGGGGGTGTGGGCGCGTCGGTCGGGCTGCAACCCCCCCTG
CACCCCCCTCCCCGAGTTGCTGAGCACGGCCCGGCTTCGGGTGCGGGGCTCCGTACGGGGCGTGGCGCGG
GGCTCGCCGTGCCGGGCGGGGGGTGGCGGCAGGTGGGGGTGCCGGGCGGGGCGGGGCCGCCTCGGGCCGG
GGAGGGCTCGGGGGAGGGGCGCGGCGGCCCCCGGAGCGCCGGCGGCTGTCGAGGCGCGGCGAGCCGCAGC
CATTGCCTTTTATGGTAATCGTGCGAGAGGGCGCAGGGACTTCCTTTGTCCCAAATCTGTGCGGAGCCGA
AATCTGGGAGGCGCCGCCGCACCCCCTCTAGCGGGCGCGGGGCGAAGCGGTGCGGCGCCGGCAGGAAGGA
AATGGGCGGGGAGGGCCTTCGTGCGTCGCCGCGCCGCCGTCCCCTTCTCCCTCTCCAGCCTCGGGGCTGT
CCGCGGGGGGACGGCTGCCTTCGGGGGGGACGGGGCAGGGCGGGGTTCGGCTTCTGGCGTGTGACCGGCG
GCTCTAGAGCCTCTGCTAACCATGTTCATGCCTTCTTCTTTTTCCTACAGCTCCTGGGCAACGTGCTGGT
TATTGTGCTGTCTCATCATTTTGGCAAAGAATTCATAACTTCGTATAGCATACATTATACGAAGTTATTG
GGTTGACGGTGACGCTTGGCAGTTCGGTTCTATCGTTAAATACTGGTCTTCTTACTTCGACATAACTTCG
TATAGTACACATTATACGAAGTTATACCATGGCTCTTGTACAGCTCGTCCATGCCGAGAGTGATCCCGGC
GGCGGTCACGAACTCCAGCAGGACCATGTGATCGCGCTTCTCGTTGGGGTCTTTGCTCAGGGCGGACTGG
GTGCTCAGGTAGTGGTTGTCGGGCAGCAGCACGGGGCCGTCGCCGATGGGGGTGTTCTGCTGGTAGTGGT
CGGCGAGCTGCACGCTGCCGTCCTCGATGTTGTGGCGGATCTTGAAGTTCACCTTGATGCCGTTCTTCTG
CTTGTCGGCCATGATATAGACGTTGTGGCTGTTGTAGTTGTACTCCAGCTTGTGCCCCAGGATGTTGCCG
TCCTCCTTGAAGTCGATGCCCTTCAGCTCGATGCGGTTCACCAGGGTGTCGCCCTCGAACTTCACCTCGG
CGCGGGTCTTGTAGTTGCCGTCGTCCTTGAAGAAGATGGTGCGCTCCTGGACGTAGCCTTCGGGCATGGC
GGACTTGAAGAAGTCGTGCTGCTTCATGTGGTCGGGGTAGCGGCTGAAGCACTGCACGCCGTAGGTCAGG
GTGGTCACGAGGGTGGGCCAGGGCACGGGCAGCTTGCCGGTGGTGCAGATGAACTTCAGGGTCAGCTTGC
CGTAGGTGGCATCGCCCTCGCCCTCGCCGGACACGCTGAACTTGTGGCCGTTTACGTCGCCGTCCAGCTC
GACCAGGATGGGCACCACCCCGGTGAACAGCTCCTCGCCCTTGCTCACCATGGTATAACTTCGTATAATG
TATGCTATACGAAGTTATATCCAAGTACGAGGACCAGTGCTTCACCGATATCCCCCAACTGCCAGGCCTC
CCCCTCCACCCATATAACTTCGTATAATGTGTACTATACGAAGTTATTAACTTTAAATAATGCCAATTAT
TTAAAGTTATAACTAGATAAGGATCCAACCTCTGGATTACAAAATTTGTGAAAGATTGACTGGTATTCTT
AACTATGTTGCTCCTTTTACGCTATGTGGATACGCTGCTTTAATGCCTTTGTATCATGCTATTGCTTCCC
GTATGGCTTTCATTTTCTCCTCCTTGTATAAATCCTGGTTGCTGTCTCTTTATGAGGAGTTGTGGCCCGT
TGTCAGGCAACGTGGCGTGGTGTGCACTGTGTTTGCTGACGCAACCCCCACTGGTTGGGGCATTGCCACC
ACCTGTCAGCTCCTTTCCGGGACTTTCGCTTTCCCCCTCCCTATTGCCACGGCGGAACTCATCGCCGCCT
GCCTTGCCCGCTGCTGGACAGGGGCTCGGCTGTTGGGCACTGACAATTCCGTGGTGTTGTCGGGGAAATC
ATCGTCCTTTCCTTGGCTGCTCGCCTGTGTTGCCACCTGGATTCTGCGCGGGACGTCCTTCTGCTACGTC
CCTTCGGCCCTCAATCCAGCGGACCTTCCTTCCCGCGGCCTGCTGCCGGCTCTGCGGCCTCTTCCGCGTC
TTCGCCTTCGCCCTCAGACGAGTCGGATCTCCCTTTGGGCCGCCTCCCCGCATCCGGATAGAGCTCGCTG
ATCAGCCTCGACTGTGCCTTCTAGTTGCCAGCCATCTGTTGTTTGCCCCTCCCCCGTGCCTTCCTTGACC
CTGGAAGGTGCCACTCCCACTGTCCTTTCCTAATAAAATGAGGAAATTGCATCGCATTGTCTGAGTAGGT
GTCATTCTATTCTGGGGGGTGGGGTGGGGCAGGACAGCAAGGGGGAGGATTGGGAAGACAATAGCAGGCA
TGCTGGGGATGCGGTGGGCTCTATGGCTTCTGAGGCGGAAAGAACCAGCTGGGGCTCGACTAGAGCTTGC
GGAACCCTTAGCTAGAATCATAATCAGCCATACCACATTTGTAGAGGTTTTACTTGCTTTAAAAAACCTC
CCACACCTCCCCCTGAACCTGAAACATAAAATGAATGCAATTGTTGTTGTTAACTTGTTTATTGCAGCTT
ATAATGGTTACAAATAAAGCAATAGCATCACAAATTTCACAAATAAAGCATTTTTTTCACTGCATTCTAG
TTGTGGTTTGTCCAAACTCATCAATGTATCTTAACTAGAATCATAATCAGCCATACCACATTTGTAGAGG
TTTTACTTGCTTTAAAAAACCTCCCACACCTCCCCCTGAACCTGAAACATAAAATGAATGCAATTGTTGT
TGTTAACTTGTTTATTGCAGCTTATAATGGTTACAAATAAAGCAATAGCATCACAAATTTCACAAATAAA
GCATTTTTTTCACTGCATTCTAGTTGTGGTTTGTCCAAACTCATCAATGTATCTTAACTAGAATCATAAT
CAGCCATACCACATTTGTAGAGGTTTTACTTGCTTTAAAAAACCTCCCACACCTCCCCCTGAACCTGAAA
CATAAAATGAATGCAATTGTTGTTGTTAACTTGTTTATTGCAGCTTATAATGGTTACAAATAAAGCAATA
GCATCACAAATTTCACAAATAAAGCATTTTTTTCACTGCATTCTAGTTGTGGTTTGTCCAAACTCATCAA
TGTATCTTAACTAGACCGGATAACTTTAAATAATGCCAATTATTTAAAGTTAGAGGGCAGAGGAAGTCTG
CTAACATGCGGTGACGTCGAGGAGAATCCTGGCCCAATGGTGAGCAAGGGCGAGGAGGTCATCAAAGAGT
TCATGCGCTTCAAGGTGCGCATGGAGGGCTCCATGAACGGCCACGAGTTCGAGATCGAGGGCGAGGGCGA
GGGCCGCCCCTACGAGGGCACCCAGACCGCCAAGCTGAAGGTGACCAAGGGCGGCCCCCTGCCCTTCGCC
TGGGACATCCTGTCCCCCCAGTTCATGTACGGCTCCAAGGCGTACGTGAAGCACCCCGCCGACATCCCCG
ATTACAAGAAGCTGTCCTTCCCCGAGGGCTTCAAGTGGGAGCGCGTGATGAACTTCGAGGACGGCGGTCT
GGTGACCGTGACCCAGGACTCCTCCCTGCAGGACGGCACGCTGATCTACAAGGTGAAGATGCGCGGCACC
AACTTCCCCCCCGACGGCCCCGTAATGCAGAAGAAGACCATGGGCTGGGAGGCCTCCACCGAGCGCCTGT
ACCCCCGCGACGGCGTGCTGAAGGGCGAGATCCACCAGGCCCTGAAGCTGAAGGACGGCGGCCACTACCT
GGTGGAGTTCAAGACCATCTACATGGCCAAGAAGCCCGTGCAACTGCCCGGCTACTACTACGTGGACACC
AAGCTGGACATCACCTCCCACAACGAGGACTACACCATCGTGGAACAGTACGAGCGCTCCGAGGGCCGCC
ACCACCTGTTCCTGGGGCATGGCACCGGCAGCACCGGCAGCGGCAGCTCCGGCACCGCCTCCTCCGAGGA
CAACAACATGGCCGTCATCAAAGAGTTCATGCGCTTCAAGGTGCGCATGGAGGGCTCCATGAACGGCCAC
GAGTTCGAGATCGAGGGCGAGGGCGAGGGCCGCCCCTACGAGGGCACCCAGACCGCCAAGCTGAAGGTGA
CCAAGGGCGGCCCCCTGCCCTTCGCCTGGGACATCCTGTCCCCCCAGTTCATGTACGGCTCCAAGGCGTA
CGTGAAGCACCCCGCCGACATCCCCGATTACAAGAAGCTGTCCTTCCCCGAGGGCTTCAAGTGGGAGCGC
GTGATGAACTTCGAGGACGGCGGTCTGGTGACCGTGACCCAGGACTCCTCCCTGCAGGACGGCACGCTGA
TCTACAAGGTGAAGATGCGCGGCACCAACTTCCCCCCCGACGGCCCCGTAATGCAGAAGAAGACCATGGG
CTGGGAGGCCTCCACCGAGCGCCTGTACCCCCGCGACGGCGTGCTGAAGGGCGAGATCCACCAGGCCCTG
AAGCTGAAGGACGGCGGCCACTACCTGGTGGAGTTCAAGACCATCTACATGGCCAAGAAGCCCGTGCAAC
TGCCCGGCTACTACTACGTGGACACCAAGCTGGACATCACCTCCCACAACGAGGACTACACCATCGTGGA
ACAGTACGAGCGCTCCGAGGGCCGCCACCACCTGTTCCTGTACGGCATGGACGAGCTGTACAAGTAATAA
CTAGATAAAAGCTTCCTCTGGATTACAAAATTTGTGAAAGATTGACTGGTATTCTTAACTATGTTGCTCC
TTTTACGCTATGTGGATACGCTGCTTTAATGCCTTTGTATCATGCTATTGCTTCCCGTATGGCTTTCATT
TTCTCCTCCTTGTATAAATCCTGGTTGCTGTCTCTTTATGAGGAGTTGTGGCCCGTTGTCAGGCAACGTG
GCGTGGTGTGCACTGTGTTTGCTGACGCAACCCCCACTGGTTGGGGCATTGCCACCACCTGTCAGCTCCT
TTCCGGGACTTTCGCTTTCCCCCTCCCTATTGCCACGGCGGAACTCATCGCCGCCTGCCTTGCCCGCTGC
TGGACAGGGGCTCGGCTGTTGGGCACTGACAATTCCGTGGTGTTGTCGGGGAAATCATCGTCCTTTCCTT
GGCTGCTCGCCTGTGTTGCCACCTGGATTCTGCGCGGGACGTCCTTCTGCTACGTCCCTTCGGCCCTCAA
TCCAGCGGACCTTCCTTCCCGCGGCCTGCTGCCGGCTCTGCGGCCTCTTCCGCGTCTTCGCCTTCGCCCT
CAGACGAGTCGGATCTCCCTTTGGGCCGCCTCCCCGCACTAGAGCTCGCTGATCAGCCTCGACTGTGCCT
TCTAGTTGCCAGCCATCTGTTGTTTGCCCCTCCCCCGTGCCTTCCTTGACCCTGGAAGGTGCCACTCCCA
CTGTCCTTTCCTAATAAAATGAGGAAATTGCATCGCATTGTCTGAGTAGGTGTCATTCTATTCTGGGGGG
TGGGGTGGGGCAGGACAGCAAGGGGGAGGATTGGGAAGACAATAGCAGGCATGCTGGGGATGCGGTGGGC
TCTATGGCTTCTGAGGCGGAAAGAACCAGCTGGGGCTCGACTAGAGCTTGCGGAACCCTTAATTAAAAAG
ACTGGAGTTGCAGATCACGAGGGAAGAGGGGGAAGGGATTCTCCCAGGCCCAGGGCGGTCCTCAGAAGCC
AGGAGGCAGCAGAGAACTCCCAGAAAGGTATTGCAACACTCCCCTCCCCCCTCCGGAGAAGGGTGCGGCC
TTCTCCCCGCCTACTCCACTGCAGCTCCCTTACTGATAACAACTCAGAGCGACTTTGGGAGAGCAAGTGC
TTCCTGCCTCCAAAACAGCCCAACTGAGCCCTCGCTCCTTCCCTCCACTCCCCGGAGTGCGCGATGGAGG
TCTGGCTCAGCACGCCCCTCTTGAGGCAACTCAAGTCGGAAACGTGCTTGCACCCGCCCCGCAGCCGCTC
AGCCCTACTGCCCGTCCCCGCCCCCAGCGCGCGCTTCCTGCCACGTTGCGCAGGGGCGCGCGGCCAGACT
CTGCGGCGCGGGGCCGAGGGGAGGGCCGGAACCTGGGAGCGCCTCCTCGCCGCCCCCGCTGGCCGGCGGA
TGGACTCAACTTGCACGAACACGAGCCAATGGCAAGGGCCAGTTTTCTGGGCCCCGAGAGCCAATCAGAC
GACGAGGCCCGGCCGGCGGCGGGTAAAACGACTCCCCCAGAGGAAGGGGAGGGTGGGCGGCCGCTCGCGC
GCGAGCTACTTTCGCTGACCCYCCCYCCCCCCCCCCGCCCCGCCAGAGGCCGACCGCGCCCGCACGTCCA
GCTCGCCTCACCCCACCTACCTCCCGCCCCACCCAGTGGGCAGAGCGAGGCTGCCGGCGGCTGCGCACTC
CGGCTGCCGTTAACTGACAGGCGCCTTACGCCAACCAAAACACGCCATTTGTGTTTTCACACACGGCGGG
AGGAAAAGAAGCCAATCAGCGACGAGACGTCGGCCGGAAGCGCTCCTCCGCTGCCCCCCCCCCCCCGAGC
CATGGCCGCGTCCGGTGGAGACTTTTCCGCTCCCTTCTCCCTCCCCCTCCGGTTGCTGCAGGGCGGACCG
CATTCCTGCCCACCACCCGCTTGCCCCTTCCAGCGTCACGACTCGTACCCGGCTGTCTCACAGAACGGCT
CCACCACGCTCGGAGGGCCTGCCATTTAAATATTTCGATAAGCCAGGTT
Features (pLannotate 1.2.2; 50 found; start..end, strand, type, name):
      3..24      +  misc_feature   bom (fragment): basis of mobility region from pBR322
    123..178     -  rep_origin     RSF ori (fragment): Plasmids containing the RSF 1030 origin of replication can be propagated in E. coli cells that contain additional plasmids with compatible origins.
    266..811     -  rep_origin     p15A ori: Plasmids containing the medium-copy-number p15A origin of replication can be propagated in E. coli cells that contain a second plasmid with the ColE1 origin.
    976..1836    -  CDS            AmpR: β-lactamase; bla; confers resistance to ampicillin, carbenicillin, and related antibiotics
   1837..1941    -  promoter       AmpR promoter: bla
   2036..2071    +  CDS            rop (fragment): Rop protein, which maintains plasmids at low copy number; rop
   2173..2272    +  misc_feature   bom (fragment): basis of mobility region from pBR322
   2278..2432    -  CDS            lacZα (fragment): LacZα fragment of β-galactosidase; lacZ fragment
   2735..2783    -  polyA_signal   HSV TK poly(A) signal: herpes simplex virus thymidine kinase polyadenylation signal (Cole and Stacy, 1985)
   2825..2863    -  CDS            ΔTK (fragment): truncated herpes simplex virus thymidine kinase (Salomon et al., 1995) confers sensitivity to nucleoside analogs such as acyclovir or ganciclovir
   2864..2882    +  promoter       T3 promoter: promoter for bacteriophage T3 RNA polymerase
   2895..2915    -  misc_feature   MCS (fragment): pBluescript multiple cloning site
   2919..2940    -  promoter       SV40 promoter (fragment): SV40 enhancer and early promoter
   2944..3168    -  polyA_signal   bGH poly(A) signal: bovine growth hormone polyadenylation signal
   3242..3307    -  intron         small t intron: SV40 (simian virus 40) small t antigen intron
   3309..3381    -  CDS            small t antigen (fragment): SV40 (simian virus 40) small t antigen
   3384..3956    -  CDS            DTA: diphtheria toxin fragment A; Corynebacterium diphtheriae tox
   3983..4482    -  promoter       PGK promoter: mouse phosphoglycerate kinase 1 promoter
   4487..4507    -  promoter       HSV TK promoter (fragment): herpes simplex virus thymidine kinase promoter
   4713..9053    -  misc_feature   Rosa26 right arm: right homology arm from intron 1 of the mouse Rosa26 gene (Soriano, 1999)
   9084..9111    -  misc_feature   MCS (fragment): pBluescript multiple cloning site
   9112..9145    +  protein_bind   FRT (minimal): supports FLP-mediated excision but not integration (Turan and Bode, 2011) FLP recombinase from the Saccharomyces cerevisiae 2μ plasmid
   9209..9708    +  promoter       PGK promoter: mouse phosphoglycerate kinase 1 promoter
   9720..9767    +  promoter       EM7 promoter: synthetic bacterial promoter&nbsp
   9786..10589   +  CDS            NeoR/KanR: aminoglycoside phosphotransferase from Tn5; aph(3')-II (or nptII); confers resistance to neomycin, kanamycin, and G418 (Geneticin®)
  10627..10851   +  polyA_signal   bGH poly(A) signal: bovine growth hormone polyadenylation signal
  10855..10876   +  promoter       SV40 promoter (fragment): SV40 enhancer and early promoter
  10906..10939   +  protein_bind   FRT (minimal): supports FLP-mediated excision but not integration (Turan and Bode, 2011) FLP recombinase from the Saccharomyces cerevisiae 2μ plasmid
  10975..11354   +  enhancer       CMV enhancer: human cytomegalovirus immediate early enhancer
  11356..11633   +  promoter       chicken β-actin promoter: No description available
  11634..12650   +  intron         chimeric intron: chimera between introns from chicken β-actin and rabbit β-globin
  12705..12738   +  protein_bind   loxP: Cre-mediated recombination occurs in the 8-bp core sequence (GCATACAT). Cre recombinase
  12802..12835   +  protein_bind   lox5171: Cre-mediated recombination occurs in the 8-bp core sequence (GTACACAT). lox5171 sites are compatible with each other, but incompatible with loxP or loxN sites (Lee and Saito, 1988). Cre recombinase
  12845..13561   -  CDS            EGFP: EGFP is a basic (constitutively fluorescent) green fluorescent protein published in 1996, derived from Aequorea victoria. It is reported to be a rapidly-maturing weak dimer with moderate acid sensitivity.
  13565..13598   -  protein_bind   loxP: Cre-mediated recombination occurs in the 8-bp core sequence (GCATACAT). Cre recombinase
  13664..13697   -  protein_bind   lox5171: Cre-mediated recombination occurs in the 8-bp core sequence (GTACACAT). lox5171 sites are compatible with each other, but incompatible with loxP or loxN sites (Lee and Saito, 1988). Cre recombinase
  13746..14331   +  misc_feature   WPRE: woodchuck hepatitis virus posttranscriptional regulatory element
  14362..14586   +  polyA_signal   bGH poly(A) signal: bovine growth hormone polyadenylation signal
  14590..14611   +  promoter       SV40 promoter (fragment): SV40 enhancer and early promoter
  14647..14729   +  CDS            large T antigen (fragment): large T antigen from SV40 (simian virus 40)
  14752..14873   +  polyA_signal   SV40 poly(A) signal: SV40 polyadenylation signal
  14880..14962   +  CDS            large T antigen (fragment): large T antigen from SV40 (simian virus 40)
  14985..15106   +  polyA_signal   SV40 poly(A) signal: SV40 polyadenylation signal
  15113..15195   +  CDS            large T antigen (fragment): large T antigen from SV40 (simian virus 40)
  15218..15339   +  polyA_signal   SV40 poly(A) signal: SV40 polyadenylation signal
  15437..16864   +  CDS            tdTomato: tdTomato is a basic (constitutively fluorescent) orange fluorescent protein published in 2004, derived from Discosoma sp.. It is reported to be a somewhat slowly-maturing tandem dimer with low acid sensitivity.
  16885..17467   +  misc_feature   WPRE: woodchuck hepatitis virus posttranscriptional regulatory element
  17493..17717   +  polyA_signal   bGH poly(A) signal: bovine growth hormone polyadenylation signal
  17721..17742   +  promoter       SV40 promoter (fragment): SV40 enhancer and early promoter
  17777..18853   -  misc_feature   Rosa26 left arm: left homology arm from intron 1 of the mouse Rosa26 gene (Soriano, 1999)
