[The description below was written by a language model from this plasmid's Addgene catalogue record and pLannotate feature annotations shown in this document.]
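Description:
pB6-Rosa26-cre_dre_reporter_1_1 is an 18.9 kb mouse gene-targeting vector built on a custom low-copy backbone. It was designed to knock a dual recombinase reporter into the Rosa26 locus of C57BL/6J mice. In E. coli it replicates from a p15A origin and is selected with ampicillin. The payload is flanked by left and right homology arms from Rosa26 intron 1. Outside the right arm sits a PGK promoter-driven diphtheria toxin A cassette, which selects against random integrants. Positive selection comes from an FRT-flanked PGK/EM7-NeoR cassette with a bGH poly(A) signal. It confers G418 resistance in mammalian cells and can later be removed with FLP.

The reporter is driven by a CAG promoter (CMV enhancer, chicken β-actin promoter and chimeric intron). Directly downstream, EGFP lies in the antisense orientation between opposing pairs of loxP and lox5171 sites. This is a FLEx/DIO-style arrangement, in which Cre inverts the coding sequence into the sense orientation and locks it there. EGFP is followed by WPRE, a bGH poly(A) signal and three tandem SV40 poly(A) signals, which together resemble a transcriptional stop. A sense-oriented tdTomato with its own WPRE and bGH poly(A) lies beyond them.

According to the depositor, Cre gives EGFP and Dre gives tdTomato, independently of each other ("OR" logic). The automated annotation does not mark any rox sites, so the exact Dre-dependent mechanism cannot be confirmed from the table, although excision of a rox-flanked upstream segment would fit the layout. The depositor also notes that females of the resulting mouse line did not nurse their pups, while the animals were otherwise normal.
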