Addgene plasmid #185963: pB6-Rosa26-cre_dre_reporter_1_1
Purpose: B6J Rosa26-cre dre reporter 1.1 allele targeting vector, low copy number
Depositing lab: Mario Capecchi. Depositing organization: University of Utah.
Backbone
  Vector backbone: Custom
  Backbone manufacturer: Hyung-song Nam, Capecchi laboratory
  Vector type: Mammalian Expression, Mouse Targeting, Cre/Lox ; Dre/Rox
  Selectable markers: Neomycin (select with G418)
Growth in bacteria
  Bacterial resistance: Ampicillin, 100 μg/mL
  Growth temperature: 30°C
  Growth strain: DH10B
  Copy number: Low Copy
Gene/Insert
  Gene/Insert name: EGFP, tdTomato
  Species: Synthetic
Resource information
  A portion of this plasmid was derived from a plasmid made by: FNF is from plasmid #22687. CAG promoter is from pCAGGS obtained from BCCM/LMBP. EGFP is from Clontech. WPRE is from Miguel Ramalho-Santos. bGH pA is from Neal Copeland. SV40 pA is from Clontech. tdTomato is from Roger Tsien.
Terms and licenses: Academic/Nonprofit Terms; Industry Terms: Not Available to Industry
Depositor comments: cre → EGFP expression. dre → tdTomato expression. Expression of EGFP and tdTomato are independent of each other. "OR." The actual mouse had a "phenotype" - the males and females were fine otherwise, but the females did not nurse the pups.
How to cite: pB6-Rosa26-cre_dre_reporter_1_1 was a gift from Mario Capecchi (Addgene plasmid # 185963 ; http://n2t.net/addgene:185963 ; RRID:Addgene_185963)
